Addgene plasmid #214202: pET28-His6-SUMO-Fyn-SH2-AviTag
Purpose: Bacterial expression of SH2 domain of the Fyn kinase (B- iso) with N-terminal Thrombin-cleavable 6xHis tag and SUMO and C-terminal AviTag for Streptavidin bead functionalization for binder selections
Depositing lab: Neel Shah. Depositing organization: Columbia University. Publication: Accurate affinity models for SH2 domains from peptide binding assays and free-energy regression. Gagoski D, Rube HT, Rastogi C, Melo LAN, Li X, Voleti R, Shah NH, Bussemaker HJ. Protein Sci. 2025 Nov;34(11):e70317. doi: 10.1002/pro.70317. PubMed 41088778.
Backbone
  Vector backbone: pET28
  Backbone size w/o insert (bp): 5665
  Total vector size (bp): 5989
  Vector type: Bacterial Expression
Growth in bacteria
  Bacterial resistance: Kanamycin, 50 μg/mL
  Growth temperature: 37°C
  Growth strain: DH5alpha
  Copy number: Low Copy
Gene/Insert
  Gene/Insert name: FYN kinase (alt names: Src-Homology 2 domain of Tyrosine-protein kinase Fyn; p59-Fyn)
  Species: H. sapiens (human)
  Insert size (bp): 325
  Entrez Gene: FYN (a.k.a. SLK, SYN, p59-FYN)
  Promoter: T7
  Tag / fusion protein: 6xHis (N terminal on backbone); SUMO (N terminal on backbone); AviTag (C terminal on backbone)
  Cloning method: Gibson Cloning
  Sequencing primers: 5′ T7 promotor; 3′ T7 terminator
Terms and licenses: Academic/Nonprofit Terms; Industry Terms: Not Available to Industry
Depositor comments: Please visit https://doi.org/10.1101/2024.12.23.630085 for bioRxiv preprint.
How to cite: pET28-His6-SUMO-Fyn-SH2-AviTag was a gift from Neel Shah (Addgene plasmid # 214202 ; http://n2t.net/addgene:214202 ; RRID:Addgene_214202)
