[The description below was written by a language model from this plasmid's Addgene catalogue record and pLannotate feature annotations shown in this document.]
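Description:
pET28-His6-SUMO-Fyn-SH2-AviTag is a roughly 6 kb bacterial expression plasmid built on the pET28 backbone for producing the SH2 domain of human FYN tyrosine kinase in E. coli. It is selected with kanamycin through the aph(3')-Ia gene and replicates from a ColE1/pBR322-type origin. The accompanying bom and rop elements are consistent with the low copy number given in the catalogue. An f1 origin is also present, and small tetracycline-resistance fragments and a predicted open reading frame appear to be backbone remnants rather than functional parts.

Expression is driven by a T7 promoter followed by a lac operator and the phage T7 gene 10 ribosome binding site, with a plasmid-borne lacI gene supplying the repressor. Transcription therefore depends on a host that provides T7 RNA polymerase and is inducible with IPTG, and it ends at the T7 terminator. The encoded fusion begins with a 6xHis tag (picked up by the annotation software only as a fragment of a composite tag), followed by a thrombin cleavage site, the yeast SMT3-derived SUMO module and then the FYN fragment of about 330 bp, which was inserted by Gibson assembly. The catalogue lists a C-terminal AviTag, a peptide substrate for site-specific biotinylation. This tag is not annotated in the feature table, although an unannotated stretch lies just after the FYN segment. A short His-tag fragment and another tag fragment annotated further downstream probably derive from the backbone, and the record does not indicate whether they are translated.

The stated purpose is to make purified SH2 domain that can be immobilised on streptavidin beads for binder selections, as used in peptide-binding assays that model SH2 domain affinity.
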