Features (pLannotate 1.2.2; 22 found; start..end, strand, type, name):
     13..441     +  rep_origin     f1 ori (sequence partly withheld): f1 bacteriophage origin of replication; arrow indicates direction of (+) strand synthesis
    494..551     +  promoter       AmpR promoter (fragment): bla
    560..1375    -  CDS            KanR: aminoglycoside phosphotransferase; aph(3')-Ia; confers resistance to kanamycin in bacteria or G418 (Geneticin®) in eukaryotes
   1497..2085    +  rep_origin     ori: high-copy-number ColE1/pMB1/pBR322/pUC origin of replication
   2271..2410    -  misc_feature   bom: basis of mobility region from pBR322
   2512..2703    -  CDS            rop: Rop protein, which maintains plasmids at low copy number; rop
   2720..3100    +  CDS            YPB1_ECOLX: Protein predicted: Swiss-Prot protein existence level 4. From Escherichia coli.
   3172..3463    -  CDS            TcR (fragment): tetracycline efflux protein; tet; confers resistance to tetracycline
   3478..3499    -  protein_bind   CAP binding site: CAP binding activates transcription in the presence of cAMP. E. coli catabolite activator protein
   3512..4594    -  CDS            lacI: lac repressor; lacI; The lac repressor binds to the lac operator to inhibit transcription in E. coli. This inhibition can be relieved by adding lactose or isopropyl-β-D-thiogalactopyranoside (IPTG).
   4595..4672    -  promoter       lacI promoter: lacI
   4680..4959    -  CDS            TcR (fragment): tetracycline efflux protein; tet; confers resistance to tetracycline
   4985..5003    +  promoter       T7 promoter: promoter for bacteriophage T7 RNA polymerase
   5004..5028    +  protein_bind   lac operator: The lac repressor binds to the lac operator to inhibit transcription in E. coli. This inhibition can be relieved by adding lactose or isopropyl-β-D-thiogalactopyranoside (IPTG). lac repressor encoded by lacI
   5043..5065    +  RBS            RBS: efficient ribosome binding site from bacteriophage T7 gene 10 (Olins and Rangwala, 1989)
   5085..5101    +  CDS            capTEV™ (fragment): composite tag for in vivo biotinylation, TEV protease cleavage, and 6xHis tagging
   5112..5129    +  CDS            thrombin site: thrombin recognition and cleavage site
   5136..5429    +  CDS            SUMO: cleavable ubiquitin-like protein tag; S. cerevisiae SMT3 (truncated)
   5430..5759    +  CDS            FYN (fragment): FYN_HUMAN - Experimental evidence at protein level: Swiss-Prot protein existence level 1. Non-receptor tyrosine-protein kinase that plays a role in many biological processes including regulation of cell growth and survival, cell adhesion, integrin-mediated signaling, cytoskeletal remodeling, cell motility, immune response and axon guidance. Inactive FYN is phosphorylated on its C-terminal tail within the catalytic domain. Following activation by PKA, the protein subsequently associates with PTK2/FAK1, allowing PTK2/FAK1 phosphorylation, activation and targeting to focal adhesions. Involved in
   5830..5847    +  CDS            9xHis (fragment): 9xHis affinity tag
   5857..5906    +  CDS            SET1 (fragment): solubility-enhancement tag derived from T7 phage gene 10B
   5914..5961    +  terminator     T7 terminator: transcription terminator for bacteriophage T7 RNA polymerase
>Addgene plasmid #214202 | pET28-His6-SUMO-Fyn-SH2-AviTag | addgene full sequence | sequence record 422824 | Addgene NGS Result
TTGGCGAATGGG
[124 nt withheld, positions 13-136]
C
[91 nt withheld, positions 138-228]
A
[49 nt withheld, positions 230-278]
CCTTTGACGTTGGAGTCCACGTTCTTT
[37 nt withheld, positions 306-342]
ACCCTATCTCGGTCTATTCTTTTGATTTATAAGGGATTTTGCCGATTTCGGCCTATTGGTTAAAAAATGA
GCTGATTTAACAAAAATTTAACGCGAATTTTAACAAAATATTAACGCTTACAATTTAGGTGGCACTTTTC
GGGGAAATGTGCGCGGAACCCCTATTTGTTTATTTTTCTAAATACATTCAAATATGTATCCGCTCATGAA
TTAATTCTTAGAAAAACTCATCGAGCATCAAATGAAACTGCAATTTATTCATATCAGGATTATCAATACC
ATATTTTTGAAAAAGCCGTTTCTGTAATGAAGGAGAAAACTCACCGAGGCAGTTCCATAGGATGGCAAGA
TCCTGGTATCGGTCTGCGATTCCGACTCGTCCAACATCAATACAACCTATTAATTTCCCCTCGTCAAAAA
TAAGGTTATCAAGTGAGAAATCACCATGAGTGACGACTGAATCCGGTGAGAATGGCAAAAGTTTATGCAT
TTCTTTCCAGACTTGTTCAACAGGCCAGCCATTACGCTCGTCATCAAAATCACTCGCATCAACCAAACCG
TTATTCATTCGTGATTGCGCCTGAGCGAGACGAAATACGCGATCGCTGTTAAAAGGACAATTACAAACAG
GAATCGAATGCAACCGGCGCAGGAACACTGCCAGCGCATCAACAATATTTTCACCTGAATCAGGATATTC
TTCTAATACCTGGAATGCTGTTTTCCCGGGGATCGCAGTGGTGAGTAACCATGCATCATCAGGAGTACGG
ATAAAATGCTTGATGGTCGGAAGAGGCATAAATTCCGTCAGCCAGTTTAGTCTGACCATCTCATCTGTAA
CATCATTGGCAACGCTACCTTTGCCATGTTTCAGAAACAACTCTGGCGCATCGGGCTTCCCATACAATCG
ATAGATTGTCGCACCTGATTGCCCGACATTATCGCGAGCCCATTTATACCCATATAAATCAGCATCCATG
TTGGAATTTAATCGCGGCCTAGAGCAAGACGTTTCCCGTTGAATATGGCTCATAACACCCCTTGTATTAC
TGTTTATGTAAGCAGACAGTTTTATTGTTCATGACCAAAATCCCTTAACGTGAGTTTTCGTTCCACTGAG
CGTCAGACCCCGTAGAAAAGATCAAAGGATCTTCTTGAGATCCTTTTTTTCTGCGCGTAATCTGCTGCTT
GCAAACAAAAAAACCACCGCTACCAGCGGTGGTTTGTTTGCCGGATCAAGAGCTACCAACTCTTTTTCCG
AAGGTAACTGGCTTCAGCAGAGCGCAGATACCAAATACTGTCCTTCTAGTGTAGCCGTAGTTAGGCCACC
ACTTCAAGAACTCTGTAGCACCGCCTACATACCTCGCTCTGCTAATCCTGTTACCAGTGGCTGCTGCCAG
TGGCGATAAGTCGTGTCTTACCGGGTTGGACTCAAGACGATAGTTACCGGATAAGGCGCAGCGGTCGGGC
TGAACGGGGGGTTCGTGCACACAGCCCAGCTTGGAGCGAACGACCTACACCGAACTGAGATACCTACAGC
GTGAGCTATGAGAAAGCGCCACGCTTCCCGAAGGGAGAAAGGCGGACAGGTATCCGGTAAGCGGCAGGGT
CGGAACAGGAGAGCGCACGAGGGAGCTTCCAGGGGGAAACGCCTGGTATCTTTATAGTCCTGTCGGGTTT
CGCCACCTCTGACTTGAGCGTCGATTTTTGTGATGCTCGTCAGGGGGGCGGAGCCTATGGAAAAACGCCA
GCAACGCGGCCTTTTTACGGTTCCTGGCCTTTTGCTGGCCTTTTGCTCACATGTTCTTTCCTGCGTTATC
CCCTGATTCTGTGGATAACCGTATTACCGCCTTTGAGTGAGCTGATACCGCTCGCCGCAGCCGAACGACC
GAGCGCAGCGAGTCAGTGAGCGAGGAAGCGGAAGAGCGCCTGATGCGGTATTTTCTCCTTACGCATCTGT
GCGGTATTTCACACCGCAATGGTGCACTCTCAGTACAATCTGCTCTGATGCCGCATAGTTAAGCCAGTAT
ACACTCCGCTATCGCTACGTGACTGGGTCATGGCTGCGCCCCGACACCCGCCAACACCCGCTGACGCGCC
CTGACGGGCTTGTCTGCTCCCGGCATCCGCTTACAGACAAGCTGTGACCGTCTCCGGGAGCTGCATGTGT
CAGAGGTTTTCACCGTCATCACCGAAACGCGCGAGGCAGCTGCGGTAAAGCTCATCAGCGTGGTCGTGAA
GCGATTCACAGATGTCTGCCTGTTCATCCGCGTCCAGCTCGTTGAGTTTCTCCAGAAGCGTTAATGTCTG
GCTTCTGATAAAGCGGGCCATGTTAAGGGCGGTTTTTTCCTGTTTGGTCACTGATGCCTCCGTGTAAGGG
GGATTTCTGTTCATGGGGGTAATGATACCGATGAAACGAGAGAGGATGCTCACGATACGGGTTACTGATG
ATGAACATGCCCGGTTACTGGAACGTTGTGAGGGTAAACAACTGGCGGTATGGATGCGGCGGGACCAGAG
AAAAATCACTCAGGGTCAATGCCAGCGCTTCGTTAATACAGATGTAGGTGTTCCACAGGGTAGCCAGCAG
CATCCTGCGATGCAGATCCGGAACATAATGGTGCAGGGCGCTGACTTCCGCGTTTCCAGACTTTACGAAA
CACGGAAACCGAAGACCATTCATGTTGTTGCTCAGGTCGCAGACGTTTTGCAGCAGCAGTCGCTTCACGT
TCGCTCGCGTATCGGTGATTCATTCTGCTAACCAGTAAGGCAACCCCGCCAGCCTAGCCGGGTCCTCAAC
GACAGGAGCACGATCATGCGCACCCGTGGGGCCGCCATGCCGGCGATAATGGCCTGCTTCTCGCCGAAAC
GTTTGGTGGCGGGACCAGTGACGAAGGCTTGAGCGAGGGCGTGCAAGATTCCGAATACCGCAAGCGACAG
GCCGATCATCGTCGCGCTCCAGCGAAAGCGGTCCTCGCCGAAAATGACCCAGAGCGCTGCCGGCACCTGT
CCTACGAGTTGCATGATAAAGAAGACAGTCATAAGTGCGGCGACGATAGTCATGCCCCGCGCCCACCGGA
AGGAGCTGACTGGGTTGAAGGCTCTCAAGGGCATCGGTCGAGATCCCGGTGCCTAATGAGTGAGCTAACT
TACATTAATTGCGTTGCGCTCACTGCCCGCTTTCCAGTCGGGAAACCTGTCGTGCCAGCTGCATTAATGA
ATCGGCCAACGCGCGGGGAGAGGCGGTTTGCGTATTGGGCGCCAGGGTGGTTTTTCTTTTCACCAGTGAG
ACGGGCAACAGCTGATTGCCCTTCACCGCCTGGCCCTGAGAGAGTTGCAGCAAGCGGTCCACGCTGGTTT
GCCCCAGCAGGCGAAAATCCTGTTTGATGGTGGTTAACGGCGGGATATAACATGAGCTGTCTTCGGTATC
GTCGTATCCCACTACCGAGATGTCCGCACCAACGCGCAGCCCGGACTCGGTAATGGCGCGCATTGCGCCC
AGCGCCATCTGATCGTTGGCAACCAGCATCGCAGTGGGAACGATGCCCTCATTCAGCATTTGCATGGTTT
GTTGAAAACCGGACATGGCACTCCAGTCGCCTTCCCGTTCCGCTATCGGCTGAATTTGATTGCGAGTGAG
ATATTTATGCCAGCCAGCCAGACGCAGACGCGCCGAGACAGAACTTAATGGGCCCGCTAACAGCGCGATT
TGCTGGTGACCCAATGCGACCAGATGCTCCACGCCCAGTCGCGTACCGTCTTCATGGGAGAAAATAATAC
TGTTGATGGGTGTCTGGTCAGAGACATCAAGAAATAACGCCGGAACATTAGTGCAGGCAGCTTCCACAGC
AATGGCATCCTGGTCATCCAGCGGATAGTTAATGATCAGCCCACTGACGCGTTGCGCGAGAAGATTGTGC
ACCGCCGCTTTACAGGCTTCGACGCCGCTTCGTTCTACCATCGACACCACCACGCTGGCACCCAGTTGAT
CGGCGCGAGATTTAATCGCCGCGACAATTTGCGACGGCGCGTGCAGGGCCAGACTGGAGGTGGCAACGCC
AATCAGCAACGACTGTTTGCCCGCCAGTTGTTGTGCCACGCGGTTGGGAATGTAATTCAGCTCCGCCATC
GCCGCTTCCACTTTTTCCCGCGTTTTCGCAGAAACGTGGCTGGCCTGGTTCACCACGCGGGAAACGGTCT
GATAAGAGACACCGGCATACTCTGCGACATCGTATAACGTTACTGGTTTCACATTCACCACCCTGAATTG
ACTCTCTTCCGGGCGCTATCATGCCATACCGCGAAAGGTTTTGCGCCATTCGATGGTGTCCGGGATCTCG
ACGCTCTCCCTTATGCGACTCCTGCATTAGGAAGCAGCCCAGTAGTAGGTTGAGGCCGTTGAGCACCGCC
GCCGCAAGGAATGGTGCATGCAAGGAGATGGCGCCCAACAGTCCCCCGGCCACGGGGCCTGCCACCATAC
CCACGCCGAAACAAGCGCTCATGAGCCCGAAGTGGCGAGCCCGATCTTCCCCATCGGTGATGTCGGCGAT
ATAGGCGCCAGCAACCGCACCTGTGGCGCCGGTGATGCCGGCCACGATGCGTCCGGCGTAGAGGATCGAG
ATCGATCTCGATCCCGCGAAATTAATACGACTCACTATAGGGGAATTGTGAGCGGATAACAATTCCCCTC
TAGAAATAATTTTGTTTAACTTTAAGAAGGAGATATACATATGGGCAGCAGCCATCATCATCATCATCAC
GGCAGCGGCCTGGTGCCGCGCGGCAGCGCTAGCATGTCGGACTCAGAAGTCAATCAAGAAGCTAAGCCAG
AGGTCAAGCCAGAAGTCAAGCCTGAGACTCACATCAATTTAAAGGTGTCCGATGGATCTTCAGAGATCTT
CTTCAAGATCAAAAAGACCACTCCTTTAAGAAGGCTGATGGAAGCGTTCGCTAAAAGACAGGGTAAGGAA
ATGGACTCCTTAAGATTCTTGTACGACGGTATTAGAATTCAAGCTGATCAGACCCCTGAAGATTTGGACA
TGGAGGATAACGATATTATTGAGGCTCACAGAGAACAGATTGGTGGTGTTGACTCTATCCAGGCAGAAGA
GTGGTACTTTGGAAAACTTGGCCGAAAAGATGCTGAGCGACAGCTATTGTCCTTTGGAAACCCAAGAGGT
ACCTTTCTTATCCGCGAGAGTGAAACCACCAAAGGTGCCTATTCACTTTCTATCCGTGATTGGGATGATA
TGAAAGGAGACCATGTCAAACATTATAAAATTCGCAAACTTGACAATGGTGGATACTACATTACCACCCG
GGCCCAGTTTGAAACACTTCAGCAGCTTGTACAACATTACTCAGAGAGAGCTGCAGGTCTCTGCTGCCGC
CTAGTAGTTCCCTGTCACAAAGGCCTGAACGATATTTTTGAAGCGCAGAAAATTGAATGGCATGAATAAC
GTCGACAAGCTTGCGGCCGCACTCGAGCACCACCACCACCACCACTGAGATCCGGCTGCTAACAAAGCCC
GAAAGGAAGCTGAGTTGGCTGCTGCCACCGCTGAGCAATAACTAGCATAACCCCTTGGGGCCTCTAAACG
GGTCTTGAGGGGTTTTTTGCTGAAAGGAGGAACTATATCCGGA
